>Addgene plasmid #75499 | RPS6KA1 gRNA (BRDN0001148481) | addgene full sequence | sequence record 184002 | Addgene Assembled Sequence
CCCGGGTGCAAAGATGGATAAAGTTTTAAACAGAGAGGAATCTTTGCAGCTAATGGACCTTCTAGGTCTT
GAAAGGAGTGGGAATTGGCTCCGGTGCCCGTCAGTGGGCAGAGCGCACATCGCCCACAGTCCCCGAGAAG
TTGGGGGGAGGGGTCGGCAATTGATCCGGTGCCTAGAGAAGGTGGCGCGGGGTAAACTGGGAAAGTGATG
TCGTGTACTGGCTCCGCCTTTTTCCCGAGGGTGGGGGAGAACCGTATATAAGTGCAGTAGTCGCCGTGAA
CGTTCTTTTTCGCAACGGGTTTGCCGCCAGAACACAGGTAAGTGCCGTGTGTGGTTCCCGCGGGCCTGGC
CTCTTTACGGGTTATGGCCCTTGCGTGCCTTGAATTACTTCCACCTGGCTGCAGTACGTGATTCTTGATC
CCGAGCTTCGGGTTGGAAGTGGGTGGGAGAGTTCGAGGCCTTGCGCTTAAGGAGCCCCTTCGCCTCGTGC
TTGAGTTGAGGCCTGGCCTGGGCGCTGGGGCCGCCGCGTGCGAATCTGGTGGCACCTTCGCGCCTGTCTC
GCTGCTTTCGATAAGTCTCTAGCCATTTAAAATTTTTGATGACCTGCTGCGACGCTTTTTTTCTGGCAAG
ATAGTCTTGTAAATGCGGGCCAAGATCTGCACACTGGTATTTCGGTTTTTGGGGCCGCGGGCGGCGACGG
GGCCCGTGCGTCCCAGCGCACATGTTCGGCGAGGCGGGGCCTGCGAGCGCGGCCACCGAGAATCGGACGG
GGGTAGTCTCAAGCTGGCCGGCCTGCTCTGGTGCCTGGCCTCGCGCCGCCGTGTATCGCCCCGCCCTGGG
CGGCAAGGCTGGCCCGGTCGGCACCAGTTGCGTGAGCGGAAAGATGGCCGCTTCCCGGCCCTGCTGCAGG
GAGCTCAAAATGGAGGACGCGGCGCTCGGGAGAGCGGGCGGGTGAGTCACCCACACAAAGGAAAAGGGCC
TTTCCGTCCTCAGCCGTCGCTTCATGTGACTCCACGGAGTACCGGGCGCCGTCCAGGCACCTCGATTAGT
TCTCGAGCTTTTGGAGTACGTCGTCTTTAGGTTGGGGGGAGGGGTTTTATGCGATGGAGTTTCCCCACAC
TGAGTGGGTGGAGACTGAAGTTAGGCCAGCTTGGCACTTGATGTAATTCTCCTTGGAATTTGCCCTTTTT
GAGTTTGGATCTTGGTTCATTCTCAAGCCTCAGACAGTGGTTCAAAGTTTTTTTCTTCCATTTCAGGTGT
CGTGACGTACGGCCACCATGACCGAGTACAAGCCCACGGTGCGCCTCGCCACCCGCGACGACGTCCCCAG
GGCCGTACGCACCCTCGCCGCCGCGTTCGCCGACTACCCCGCCACGCGCCACACCGTCGATCCGGACCGC
CACATCGAGCGGGTCACCGAGCTGCAAGAACTCTTCCTCACGCGCGTCGGGCTCGACATCGGCAAGGTGT
GGGTCGCGGACGACGGCGCCGCCGTGGCGGTCTGGACCACGCCGGAGAGCGTCGAAGCGGGGGCGGTGTT
CGCCGAGATCGGCCCGCGCATGGCCGAGTTGAGCGGTTCCCGGCTGGCCGCGCAGCAACAGATGGAAGGC
CTCCTGGCGCCGCACCGGCCCAAGGAGCCCGCGTGGTTCCTGGCCACCGTCGGAGTCTCGCCCGACCACC
AGGGCAAGGGTCTGGGCAGCGCCGTCGTGCTCCCCGGAGTGGAGGCGGCCGAGCGCGCCGGGGTGCCCGC
CTTCCTGGAGACCTCCGCGCCCCGCAACCTCCCCTTCTACGAGCGGCTCGGCTTCACCGTCACCGCCGAC
GTCGAGGTGCCCGAAGGACCGCGCACCTGGTGCATGACCCGCAAGCCCGGTGCCTGAACGCGTTAAGTCG
ACAATCAACCTCTGGATTACAAAATTTGTGAAAGATTGACTGGTATTCTTAACTATGTTGCTCCTTTTAC
GCTATGTGGATACGCTGCTTTAATGCCTTTGTATCATGCTATTGCTTCCCGTATGGCTTTCATTTTCTCC
TCCTTGTATAAATCCTGGTTGCTGTCTCTTTATGAGGAGTTGTGGCCCGTTGTCAGGCAACGTGGCGTGG
TGTGCACTGTGTTTGCTGACGCAACCCCCACTGGTTGGGGCATTGCCACCACCTGTCAGCTCCTTTCCGG
GACTTTCGCTTTCCCCCTCCCTATTGCCACGGCGGAACTCATCGCCGCCTGCCTTGCCCGCTGCTGGACA
GGGGCTCGGCTGTTGGGCACTGACAATTCCGTGGTGTTGTCGGGGAAATCATCGTCCTTTCCTTGGCTGC
TCGCCTGTGTTGCCACCTGGATTCTGCGCGGGACGTCCTTCTGCTACGTCCCTTCGGCCCTCAATCCAGC
GGACCTTCCTTCCCGCGGCCTGCTGCCGGCTCTGCGGCCTCTTCCGCGTCTTCGCCTTCGCCCTCAGACG
AGTCGGATCTCCCTTTGGGCCGCCTCCCCGCGTCGACTTTAAGACCAATGACTTACAAGGCAGCTGTAGA
TCTTAGCCACTTTTTAAAAGAAAAGGGGGGACTGGAAGGGCTAATTCACTCCCAACGAAGACAAGATCTG
CTTTTTGCTTGTACTGGGTCTCTCTGGTTAGACCAGATCTGAGCCTGGGAGCTCTCTGGCTAACTAGGGA
ACCCACTGCTTAAGCCTCAATAAAGCTTGCCTTGAGTGCTTCAAGTAGTGTGTGCCCGTCTGTTGTGTGA
CTCTGGTAACTAGAGATCCCTCAGACCCTTTTAGTCAGTGTGGAAAATCTCTAGCAGTACGTATAGTAGT
TCATGTCATCTTATTATTCAGTATTTATAACTTGCAAAGAAATGAATATCAGAGAGTGAGAGGAACTTGT
TTATTGCAGCTTATAATGGTTACAAATAAAGCAATAGCATCACAAATTTCACAAATAAAGCATTTTTTTC
ACTGCATTCTAGTTGTGGTTTGTCCAAACTCATCAATGTATCTTATCATGTCTGGCTCTAGCTATCCCGC
CCCTAACTCCGCCCATCCCGCCCCTAACTCCGCCCAGTTCCGCCCATTCTCCGCCCCATGGCTGACTAAT
TTTTTTTATTTATGCAGAGGCCGAGGCCGCCTCGGCCTCTGAGCTATTCCAGAAGTAGTGAGGAGGCTTT
TTTGGAGGCCTAGGGACGTACCCAATTCGCCCTATAGTGAGTCGTATTACGCGCGCTCACTGGCCGTCGT
TTTACAACGTCGTGACTGGGAAAACCCTGGCGTTACCCAACTTAATCGCCTTGCAGCACATCCCCCTTTC
GCCAGCTGGCGTAATAGCGAAGAGGCCCGCACCGATCGCCCTTCCCAACAGTTGCGCAGCCTGAATGGCG
AATGGG
[124 nt withheld, positions 3367-3490]
C
[91 nt withheld, positions 3492-3582]
A
[49 nt withheld, positions 3584-3632]
CCTTTGACGTTGGAGTCCACGTTCTTT
[37 nt withheld, positions 3660-3696]
ACCCTATCTCGGTCTATTCTTTTGATTTATAAGGGATTTTGCCGATTTCGGCCTATTGGTTAAAAAATGA
GCTGATTTAACAAAAATTTAACGCGAATTTTAACAAAATATTAACGCTTACAATTTAGGTGGCACTTTTC
GGGGAAATGTGCGCGGAACCCCTATTTGTTTATTTTTCTAAATACATTCAAATATGTATCCGCTCATGAG
ACAATAACCCTGATAAATGCTTCAATAATATTGAAAAAGGAAGAGTATGAGTATTCAACATTTCCGTGTC
GCCCTTATTCCCTTTTTTGCGGCATTTTGCCTTCCTGTTTTTGCTCACCCAGAAACGCTGGTGAAAGTAA
AAGATGCTGAAGATCAGTTGGGTGCACGAGTGGGTTACATCGAACTGGATCTCAACAGCGGTAAGATCCT
TGAGAGTTTTCGCCCCGAAGAACGTTTTCCAATGATGAGCACTTTTAAAGTTCTGCTATGTGGCGCGGTA
TTATCCCGTATTGACGCCGGGCAAGAGCAACTCGGTCGCCGCATACACTATTCTCAGAATGACTTGGTTG
AGTACTCACCAGTCACAGAAAAGCATCTTACGGATGGCATGACAGTAAGAGAATTATGCAGTGCTGCCAT
AACCATGAGTGATAACACTGCGGCCAACTTACTTCTGACAACGATCGGAGGACCGAAGGAGCTAACCGCT
TTTTTGCACAACATGGGGGATCATGTAACTCGCCTTGATCGTTGGGAACCGGAGCTGAATGAAGCCATAC
CAAACGACGAGCGTGACACCACGATGCCTGTAGCAATGGCAACAACGTTGCGCAAACTATTAACTGGCGA
ACTACTTACTCTAGCTTCCCGGCAACAATTAATAGACTGGATGGAGGCGGATAAAGTTGCAGGACCACTT
CTGCGCTCGGCCCTTCCGGCTGGCTGGTTTATTGCTGATAAATCTGGAGCCGGTGAGCGTGGGTCTCGCG
GTATCATTGCAGCACTGGGGCCAGATGGTAAGCCCTCCCGTATCGTAGTTATCTACACGACGGGGAGTCA
GGCAACTATGGATGAACGAAATAGACAGATCGCTGAGATAGGTGCCTCACTGATTAAGCATTGGTAACTG
TCAGACCAAGTTTACTCATATATACTTTAGATTGATTTAAAACTTCATTTTTAATTTAAAAGGATCTAGG
TGAAGATCCTTTTTGATAATCTCATGACCAAAATCCCTTAACGTGAGTTTTCGTTCCACTGAGCGTCAGA
CCCCGTAGAAAAGATCAAAGGATCTTCTTGAGATCCTTTTTTTCTGCGCGTAATCTGCTGCTTGCAAACA
AAAAAACCACCGCTACCAGCGGTGGTTTGTTTGCCGGATCAAGAGCTACCAACTCTTTTTCCGAAGGTAA
CTGGCTTCAGCAGAGCGCAGATACCAAATACTGTTCTTCTAGTGTAGCCGTAGTTAGGCCACCACTTCAA
GAACTCTGTAGCACCGCCTACATACCTCGCTCTGCTAATCCTGTTACCAGTGGCTGCTGCCAGTGGCGAT
AAGTCGTGTCTTACCGGGTTGGACTCAAGACGATAGTTACCGGATAAGGCGCAGCGGTCGGGCTGAACGG
GGGGTTCGTGCACACAGCCCAGCTTGGAGCGAACGACCTACACCGAACTGAGATACCTACAGCGTGAGCT
ATGAGAAAGCGCCACGCTTCCCGAAGGGAGAAAGGCGGACAGGTATCCGGTAAGCGGCAGGGTCGGAACA
GGAGAGCGCACGAGGGAGCTTCCAGGGGGAAACGCCTGGTATCTTTATAGTCCTGTCGGGTTTCGCCACC
TCTGACTTGAGCGTCGATTTTTGTGATGCTCGTCAGGGGGGCGGAGCCTATGGAAAAACGCCAGCAACGC
GGCCTTTTTACGGTTCCTGGCCTTTTGCTGGCCTTTTGCTCACATGTTCTTTCCTGCGTTATCCCCTGAT
TCTGTGGATAACCGTATTACCGCCTTTGAGTGAGCTGATACCGCTCGCCGCAGCCGAACGACCGAGCGCA
GCGAGTCAGTGAGCGAGGAAGCGGAAGAGCGCCCAATACGCAAACCGCCTCTCCCCGCGCGTTGGCCGAT
TCATTAATGCAGCTGGCACGACAGGTTTCCCGACTGGAAAGCGGGCAGTGAGCGCAACGCAATTAATGTG
AGTTAGCTCACTCATTAGGCACCCCAGGCTTTACACTTTATGCTTCCGGCTCGTATGTTGTGTGGAATTG
TGAGCGGATAACAATTTCACACAGGAAACAGCTATGACCATGATTACGCCAAGCGCGCAATTAACCCTCA
CTAAAGGGAACAAAAGCTGGAGCTGCAAGCTTAATGTAGTCTTATGCAATACTCTTGTAGTCTTGCAACA
TGGTAACGATGAGTTAGCAACATGCCTTACAAGGAGAGAAAAAGCACCGTGCATGCCGATTGGTGGAAGT
AAGGTGGTACGATCGTGCCTTATTAGGAAGGCAACAGACGGGTCTGACATGGATTGGACGAACCACTGAA
TTGCCGCATTGCAGAGATATTGTATTTAAGTGCCTAGCTCGATACATAAACGGGTCTCTCTGGTTAGACC
AGATCTGAGCCTGGGAGCTCTCTGGCTAACTAGGGAACCCACTGCTTAAGCCTCAATAAAGCTTGCCTTG
AGTGCTTCAAGTAGTGTGTGCCCGTCTGTTGTGTGACTCTGGTAACTAGAGATCCCTCAGACCCTTTTAG
TCAGTGTGGAAAATCTCTAGCAGTGGCGCCCGAACAGGGACTTGAAAGCGAAAGGGAAACCAGAGGAGCT
CTCTCGACGCAGGACTCGGCTTGCTGAAGCGCGCACGGCAAGAGGCGAGGGGCGGCGACTGGTGAGTACG
CCAAAAATTTTGACTAGCGGAGGCTAGAAGGAGAGAGATGGGTGCGAGAGCGTCAGTATTAAGCGGGGGA
GAATTAGATCGCGATGGGAAAAAATTCGGTTAAGGCCAGGGGGAAAGAAAAAATATAAATTAAAACATAT
AGTATGGGCAAGCAGGGAGCTAGAACGATTCGCAGTTAATCCTGGCCTGTTAGAAACATCAGAAGGCTGT
AGACAAATACTGGGACAGCTACAACCATCCCTTCAGACAGGATCAGAAGAACTTAGATCATTATATAATA
CAGTAGCAACCCTCTATTGTGTGCATCAAAGGATAGAGATAAAAGACACCAAGGAAGCTTTAGACAAGAT
AGAGGAAGAGCAAAACAAAAGTAAGACCACCGCACAGCAAGCGGCCGCTGATCTTCAGACCTGGAGGAGG
AGATATGAGGGACAATTGGAGAAGTGAATTATATAAATATAAAGTAGTAAAAATTGAACCATTAGGAGTA
GCACCCACCAAGGCAAAGAGAAGAGTGGTGCAGAGAGAAAAAAGAGCAGTGGGAATAGGAGCTTTGTTCC
TTGGGTTCTTGGGAGCAGCAGGAAGCACTATGGGCGCAGCGTCAATGACGCTGACGGTACAGGCCAGACA
ATTATTGTCTGGTATAGTGCAGCAGCAGAACAATTTGCTGAGGGCTATTGAGGCGCAACAGCATCTGTTG
CAACTCACAGTCTGGGGCATCAAGCAGCTCCAGGCAAGAATCCTGGCTGTGGAAAGATACCTAAAGGATC
AACAGCTCCTGGGGATTTGGGGTTGCTCTGGAAAACTCATTTGCACCACTGCTGTGCCTTGGAATGCTAG
TTGGAGTAATAAATCTCTGGAACAGATTTGGAATCACACGACCTGGATGGAGTGGGACAGAGAAATTAAC
AATTACACAAGCTTAATACACTCCTTAATTGAAGAATCGCAAAACCAGCAAGAAAAGAATGAACAAGAAT
TATTGGAATTAGATAAATGGGCAAGTTTGTGGAATTGGTTTAACATAACAAATTGGCTGTGGTATATAAA
ATTATTCATAATGATAGTAGGAGGCTTGGTAGGTTTAAGAATAGTTTTTGCTGTACTTTCTATAGTGAAT
AGAGTTAGGCAGGGATATTCACCATTATCGTTTCAGACCCACCTCCCAACCCCGAGGGGACCCAGAGAGG
GCCTATTTCCCATGATTCCTTCATATTTGCATATACGATACAAGGCTGTTAGAGAGATAATTAGAATTAA
TTTGACTGTAAACACAAAGATATTAGTACAAAATACGTGACGTAGAAAGTAATAATTTCTTGGGTAGTTT
GCAGTTTTAAAATTATGTTTTAAAATGGACTATCATATGCTTACCGTAACTTGAAAGTATTTCGATTTCT
TGGCTTTATATATCTTGTGGAAAGGACGAAACACCGACTCACCATCAACACCCCATGTTTTAGAGCTAGA
AATAGCAAGTTAAAATAAGGCTAGTCCGTTATCAACTTGAAAAAGTGGCACCGAGTCGGTGCTTTTTTAA
GCTTGGCGTAACTAGATCTTGAGACAAATGGCAGTATTCATCCACAATTTTAAAAGAAAAGGGGGGATTG
GGGGGTACAGTGCAGGGGAAAGAATAGTAGACATAATAGCAACAGACATACAAACTAAAGAATTACAAAA
ACAAATTACAAAAATTCAAAATTTTCGGGTTTATTACAGGGACAGCAGAGATCCACTTTGGCGCCGGCTC
GAGGGGG
Features (pLannotate 1.2.2; 29 found; start..end, strand, type, name):
     14..80      +  CDS            small t antigen (fragment): SV40 (simian virus 40) small t antigen
    106..317     +  promoter       EF-1α core promoter: core promoter for human elongation factor EF-1α
    318..1256    +  intron         EF-1α intron A: intron upstream of the start codon of human EF-1α
   1278..1877    +  CDS            PuroR (fragment): puromycin N-acetyltransferase; pac from Streptomyces; confers resistance to puromycin
   1893..2481    +  misc_feature   WPRE: woodchuck hepatitis virus posttranscriptional regulatory element
   2532..2551    +  misc_feature   cPPT/CTS (fragment): central polypurine tract and central termination sequence of HIV-1
   2553..2786    +  LTR            3' LTR (ΔU3): self-inactivating 3' long terminal repeat (LTR) from HIV-1
   2864..2985    +  polyA_signal   SV40 poly(A) signal: SV40 polyadenylation signal
   3025..3160    +  rep_origin     SV40 ori: SV40 origin of replication
   3181..3199    -  promoter       T7 promoter: promoter for bacteriophage T7 RNA polymerase
   3207..3362    +  CDS            lacZα (fragment): LacZα fragment of β-galactosidase; lacZ fragment
   3367..3795    +  rep_origin     f1 ori (sequence partly withheld): f1 bacteriophage origin of replication; arrow indicates direction of (+) strand synthesis
   3848..3952    +  promoter       AmpR promoter: bla
   3953..4813    +  CDS            AmpR: β-lactamase; bla; confers resistance to ampicillin, carbenicillin, and related antibiotics
   4984..5572    +  rep_origin     ori: high-copy-number ColE1/pMB1/pBR322/pUC origin of replication
   5755..5847    +  CDS            lacI (fragment): lac repressor; lacI; The lac repressor binds to the lac operator to inhibit transcription in E. coli. This inhibition can be relieved by adding lactose or isopropyl-β-D-thiogalactopyranoside (IPTG).
   5860..5881    +  protein_bind   CAP binding site: CAP binding activates transcription in the presence of cAMP. E. coli catabolite activator protein
   5896..5926    +  promoter       lac promoter: promoter for the E. coli lac operon
   5934..5950    +  protein_bind   lac operator: The lac repressor binds to the lac operator to inhibit transcription in E. coli. This inhibition can be relieved by adding lactose or isopropyl-β-D-thiogalactopyranoside (IPTG). lac repressor encoded by lacI
   5995..6013    +  promoter       T3 promoter: promoter for bacteriophage T3 RNA polymerase
   6041..6267    +  promoter       RSV promoter: Rous sarcoma virus enhancer/promoter
   6268..6448    +  LTR            5' LTR (truncated): truncated 5' long terminal repeat (LTR) from HIV-1
   6495..6620    +  misc_feature   HIV-1 Ψ: packaging signal of human immunodeficiency virus type 1
   6604..6967    +  CDS            HIV-1 gag (fragment): gag protein from human immunodeficiency virus 1; gag
   7113..7346    +  misc_feature   RRE: The Rev response element (RRE) of HIV-1 allows for Rev-dependent mRNA export from the nucleus to the cytoplasm.
   7723..7749    +  CDS            Rev (fragment): human immunodeficiency virus 1 (HIV-1) Rev protein; rev; enhances nuclear export of unspliced and incompletely spliced viral mRNAs
   7753..7993    +  promoter       U6 promoter: RNA polymerase III promoter for human U6 snRNA
   8023..8098    +  misc_RNA       gRNA scaffold: guide RNA scaffold for the Streptococcus pyogenes CRISPR/Cas9 system
   8154..8271    +  misc_feature   cPPT/CTS: central polypurine tract and central termination sequence of HIV-1
