[The description below was written by a language model from this plasmid's Addgene catalogue record and pLannotate feature annotations shown in this document.]
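Description:
RPS6KA1 gRNA (BRDN0001148481) is a third-generation lentiviral CRISPR guide plasmid built on the lentiGuide-Puro backbone, carrying a single guide RNA directed against human RPS6KA1 (also known as RSK1 or p90Rsk). It belongs to a human kinome gRNA collection designed with optimized sgRNA rules. In bacteria the roughly 8.3 kb plasmid is maintained at high copy through a ColE1/pUC-type origin and selected with ampicillin via the β-lactamase gene. An f1 origin, an SV40 origin and poly(A) signal, and leftover lac and T7/T3 promoter elements are also present in the backbone.

The lentiviral transfer cassette begins with an RSV promoter fused to a truncated HIV-1 5' LTR, which drives Tat-independent production of the genomic RNA. This is followed by the Ψ packaging signal with a gag fragment, the Rev response element for nuclear export, and a cPPT/CTS. The cassette ends in a self-inactivating ΔU3 3' LTR. Within this unit, a human U6 RNA polymerase III promoter transcribes the targeting spacer fused to the Streptococcus pyogenes Cas9 gRNA scaffold. Downstream, the EF-1α core promoter with its intron A expresses puromycin N-acetyltransferase, and a WPRE enhances transcript expression, so transduced mammalian cells can be selected with puromycin.

The plasmid does not encode Cas9. It is meant to be packaged into lentivirus and delivered to cells that already express Cas9, or used together with a separate Cas9 lentiviral vector, to disrupt RPS6KA1 for loss-of-function studies. The depositor notes that the guide was designed against two RPS6KA1 reference transcripts.
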