Addgene plasmid #75499: RPS6KA1 gRNA (BRDN0001148481)
Purpose: 3rd generation lentiviral gRNA plasmid targeting human RPS6KA1
Depositing lab: John Doench & David Root. Depositing organization: Broad Institute. Publication: Optimized sgRNA design to maximize activity and minimize off-target effects of CRISPR-Cas9. Doench JG, Fusi N, Sullender M, Hegde M, Vaimberg EW, Donovan KF, Smith I, Tothova Z, Wilen C, Orchard R, Virgin HW, Listgarten J, Root DE. Nat Biotechnol. 2016 Jan 18. doi: 10.1038/nbt.3437. PubMed 26780180.
Backbone
  Vector backbone: lentiGuide-Puro
  Backbone manufacturer: Zhang Lab (Addgene plasmid # 52963)
  Vector type: Mammalian Expression, Lentiviral, CRISPR
  Selectable markers: Puromycin
Growth in bacteria
  Bacterial resistance: Ampicillin, 100 μg/mL
  Growth temperature: 37°C
  Growth strain: DH5alpha
  Copy number: High Copy
Gene/Insert
  Gene/Insert name: RPS6KA1 (alt names: RPS6KA1; NM_001006665.1)
  gRNA/shRNA sequence: ACTCACCATCAACACCCCAT
  Species: H. sapiens (human)
  Entrez Gene: RPS6KA1 (a.k.a. HU-1, MAPKAPK1, MAPKAPK1A, RSK, RSK1, p90Rsk)
  Promoter: hU6
  Cloning method: Unknown
  Sequencing primers: 5′ U6-F; 3′ pS2-R
Terms and licenses: Academic/Nonprofit Terms; Industry Terms: Not Available to Industry
Depositor comments: The gRNA was designed to target the following Genbank reference sequence(s): NM_001006665.1,NM_002953.3. Note that this plasmid does NOT contain Cas9. It should be used in conjunction with lentiCas9-Blast (Addgene #52962) or otherwise with cell lines already expressing Cas9. Browse the full kinome gRNA library at http://www.addgene.org/pooled-library/broadgpp-human-kinome/ or visit http://www.broadinstitute.org/rnai/public/ for detailed protocols and information.
How to cite: RPS6KA1 gRNA (BRDN0001148481) was a gift from John Doench & David Root (Addgene plasmid # 75499 ; http://n2t.net/addgene:75499 ; RRID:Addgene_75499)
