>Addgene plasmid #75499 | RPS6KA1 gRNA (BRDN0001148481) | depositor partial sequence | sequence record 142959 | Target Sequence
ACTCACCATCAACACCCCAT
