>Addgene plasmid #75499 | RPS6KA1 gRNA (BRDN0001148481) | addgene partial sequence | sequence record 184001 | hU6-F
AGAAAGTAATAATTTCTTGGGTAGTTTGCAGTTTTAAAATTATGTTTTAAAATGGACTATCATATGCTTA
CCGTAACTTGAAAGTATTTCGATTTCTTGGCTTTATATATCTTGTGGAAAGGACGAAACACCGACTCACC
ATCAACACCCCATGTTTTAGAGCTAGAAATAGCAAGTTAAAATAAGGCTAGTCCGTTATCAACTTGAAAA
AGTGGCACCGAGTCGGTGCTTTTTTAAGCTTGGCGTAACTAGATCTTGAGACAAATGGCAGTATTCATCC
ACAATTTTAAAAGAAAAGGGGGGATTGGGGGGTACAGTGCAGGGGAAAGAATAGTAGACATAATAGCAAC
AGACATACAAACTAAAGAATTACAAAAACAAATTACAAAAATTCAAAATTTTCGGGTTTATTACAGGGAC
AGCAGAGATCCACTTTGGCGCCGGCTCGAGGGGGCCCGGGTGCAAAGATGGATAAAGTTTTAAACAGAGA
GGAATCTTTGCAGCTAATGGACCTTCTAGGTCTTGAAAGGAGTGGGAATTGGCTCCGGTGCCCGTCAGTG
GGCAGAGCGC
